>Addgene plasmid #197332 | PSD-95/GW1 | addgene full sequence | sequence record 388332 | Addgene NGS Result
CGGTGACTGCAGTGAATAATAAAATGTGTGTTTGTCCGAAATACGCGTTTTGAGATTTCTGTCGCCGACT
AAATTCATGTCGCGCGATAGTGGTGTTTATCGCCGATAGAGATGGCGATATTGGAAAAATCGATATTTGA
AAATATGGCATATTGAAAATGTCGCCGATGTGAGTTTCTGTGTAACTGATATCGCCATTTTTCCAAAAGT
GATTTTTGGGCATACGCGATATCTGGCGATAGCGCTTATATCGTTTACGGGGGATGGCGATAGACGACTT
TGGTGACTTGGGCGATTCTGTGTGTCGCAAATATCGCAGTTTCGATATAGGTGACAGACGATATGAGGCT
ATATCGCCGATAGAGGCGACATCAAGCTGGCACATGGCCAATGCATATCGATCTATACATTGAATCAATA
TTGGCCATTAGCCATATTATTCATTGGTTATATAGCATAAATCAATATTGGCTATTGGCCATTGCATACG
TTGTATCCATATCATAATATGTACATTTATATTGGCTCATGTCCAACATTACCGCCATGTTGACATTGAT
TATTGACTAGTTATTAATAGTAATCAATTACGGGGTCATTAGTTCATAGCCCATATATGGAGTTCCGCGT
TACATAACTTACGGTAAATGGCCCGCCTGGCTGACCGCCCAACGACCCCCGCCCATTGACGTCAATAATG
ACGTATGTTCCCATAGTAACGCCAATAGGGACTTTCCATTGACGTCAATGGGTGGAGTATTTACGGTAAA
CTGCCCACTTGGCAGTACATCAAGTGTATCATATGCCAAGTACGCCCCCTATTGACGTCAATGACGGTAA
ATGGCCCGCCTGGCATTATGCCCAGTACATGACCTTATGGGACTTTCCTACTTGGCAGTACATCTACGTA
TTAGTCATCGCTATTACCATGGTGATGCGGTTTTGGCAGTACATCAATGGGCGTGGATAGCGGTTTGACT
CACGGGGATTTCCAAGTCTCCACCCCATTGACGTCAATGGGAGTTTGTTTTGGCACCAAAATCAACGGGA
CTTTCCAAAATGTCGTAACAACTCCGCCCCATTGACGCAAATGGGCGGTAGGCGTGTACGGTGGGAGGTC
TATATAAGCAGAGCTCGTTTAGTGAACCGTCAGATCGCCTGGAGACGCCATCCACGCTGTTTTGACCTCC
ATAGAAGACACCGGGACCGATCCAGCCTCCGCGGCCGGGAACGGTGCATTGGAACGCGGATTCCCCGTGC
CAAGAGTGACGTAAGTACCGCCTATAGAGTCTATAGGCCCACCCCCTTGGCTTCTTATGCATGCTATACT
GTTTTTGGCTTGGGGTCTATACACCCCCGCTTCCTCATGTTATAGGTGATGGTATAGCTTAGCCTATAGG
TGTGGGTTATTGACCATTATTGACCACTCCCCTATTGGTGACGATACTTTCCATTACTAATCCATAACAT
GGCTCTTTGCCACAACTCTCTTTATTGGCTATATGCCAATACACTGTCCTTCAGAGACTGACACGGACTC
TGTATTTTTACAGGATGGGGTCTCATTTATTATTTACAAATTCACATATACAACACCACCGTCCCCAGTG
CCCGCAGTTTTTATTAAACATAACGTGGGATCTCCACGCGAATCTCGGGTACGTGTTCCGGACATGGGCT
CTTCTCCGGTAGCGGCGGAGCTTCTACATCCGAGCCCTGCTCCCATGCCTCCAGCGACTCATGGTCGCTC
GGCAGCTCCTTGCTCCTAACAGTGGAGGCCAGACTTAGGCACAGCACGATGCCCACCACCACCAGTGTGC
CGCACAAGGCCGTGGCGGTAGGGTATGTGTCTGAAAATGAGCTCGGGGAGCGGGCTTGCACCGCTGACGC
ATTTGGAAGACTTAAGGCAGCGGCAGAAGAAGATGCAGGCAGCTGAGTTGTTGTGTTCTGATAAGAGTCA
GAGGTAACTCCCGTTGCGGTGCTGTTAACGGTGGAGGGCAGTGTAGTCTGAGCAGTACTCGTTGCTGCCG
CGCGCGCCACCAGACATAATAGCTGACAGACTAACAGACTGTTCCTTTCCATGGGTCTTTTCTGCAGTCA
CCGTCCTTGACACGAAGCTTGATGCAAAACTCCAATGAAGTCAGAGCCCCCTACTCGCCGCCGCGGCCAG
GCCCCCCAACATGGACTGTCTCTGTATAGTGACAACCAAGAAATACCGCTACCAAGATGAAGACACGCCC
CCTCTGGAACACAGCCCGGCCCACCTCCCCAACCAGGCCAATTCTCCCCCTGTGATTGTCAACACGGACA
CCCTAGAAGCCCCAGGATATGAGTTGCAGGTGAATGGAACAGAGGGGGAGATGGAGTATGAGGAGATCAC
ATTGGAAAGGGGTAACTCAGGTCTGGGCTTCAGCATCGCAGGTGGCACTGACAACCCGCACATCGGTGAC
GACCCGTCCATTTTTATCACCAAGATCATTCCTGGTGGGGCTGCAGCCCAGGATGGCCGCCTCAGGGTCA
ATGACAGCATCCTGTTTGTAAATGAAGTGGATGTTCGGGAGGTGACCCATTCAGCTGCGGTGGAGGCCCT
CAAAGAGGCAGGTTCCATCGTTCGCCTCTATGTCATGCGCCGGAAACCCCCAGCCGAAAAGGTCATGGAG
ATCAAACTCATCAAAGGGCCTAAAGGACTTGGCTTCAGCATTGCGGGGGGCGTTGGGAACCAGCACATCC
CTGGAGATAACAGCATCTATGTAACGAAGATCATCGAAGGAGGTGCTGCCCACAAGGATGGCAGGTTGCA
GATTGGAGACAAGATCCTGGCGGTCAACAGTGTGGGGCTGGAGGACGTCATGCACGAGGATGCCGTGGCA
GCCCTGAAGAACACATATGACGTTGTGTACCTAAAGGTGGCCAAGCCCAGCAATGCCTACCTGAGTGACA
GCTATGCTCCCCCAGACATCACAACCTCGTATTCTCAGCACCTGGACAATGAGATCAGTCATAGCAGCTA
CTTGGGCACTGACTACCCCACAGCCATGACCCCCACTTCCCCTCGGCGCTACTCCCCTGTGGCCAAGGAC
CTGCTGGGGGAGGAAGACATTCCCCGGGAACCAAGGCGGATCGTGATCCATCGGGGCTCCACCGGCCTGG
GCTTCAACATCGTGGGCGGCGAGGATGGTGAAGGCATCTTCATCTCCTTCATCCTTGCTGGGGGTCCAGC
CGACCTCAGTGGGGAGCTACGGAAGGGGGACCAGATCCTGTCGGTCAATGGTGTTGACCTCCGCAATGCC
AGTCACGAACAGGCTGCCATTGCCCTGAAGAATGCGGGTCAGACGGTCACGATCATCGCTCAGTATAAAC
CAGAAGAGTATAGTCGATTCGAGGCCAAGATCCATGATCTTCGGGAACAGCTCATGAATAGTAGCCTAGG
CTCAGGGACTGCATCCTTGCGAAGCAACCCCAAGAGGGGCTTCTACATTAGGGCCCTGTTTGATTACGAC
AAGACCAAGGACTGCGGTTTCTTGAGCCAGGCCCTGAGCTTCCGCTTCGGGGATGTGCTTCATGTCATTG
ACGCTGGTGACGAAGAGTGGTGGCAAGCACGGCGGGTCCACTCCGACAGTGAGACCGACGACATTGGCTT
CATTCCCAGCAAACGGCGGGTCGAGCGACGAGAGTGGTCAAGGTTAAAGGCCAAGGACTGGGGCTCCAGC
TCTGGATCACAGGGTCGAGAAGACTCGGTTCTGAGCTATGAGACGGTGACCCAGATGGAAGTGCACTATG
CTCGTCCCATCATCATCCTTGGACCCACCAAAGACCGTGCCAACGATGATCTTCTCTCCGAGTTCCCCGA
CAAGTTTGGATCCTGTGTCCCTCATACGACACGTCCTAAGCGGGAATATGAGATAGACGGCCGGGATTAC
CACTTTGTCTCCTCCCGGGAGAAAATGGAGAAGGACATCCAGGCACACAAGTTCATTGAGGCTGGCCAGT
ACAACAGCCACCTCTATGGGACCAGCGTCCAGTCTGTGCGAGAGGTAGCAGAGCAGGGGAAGCACTGCAT
CCTCGATGTCTCGGCCAATGCCGTGCGGCGGCTGCAGGCGGCCCACCTGCACCCCATCGCCATCTTCATC
CGTCCCCGCTCCCTGGAGAATGTGCTAGAGATCAATAAGCGGATCACAGAGGAGCAAGCCCGGAAAGCCT
TCGACAGAGCCACGAAGCTGGAGCAGGAGTTCACAGAGTGCTTCTCAGCCATCGTAGAGGGCGACAGCTT
TGAAGAGATCTATCACAAAGTGAAACGTGTCATTGAAGACCTCTCAGGCCCCTACATCTGGGTCCCAGCC
CGAGAGAGACTCTGATTCCTGATCGAATTCATTGATCATAATCAGCCATACCACATTTGTAGAGGTTTTA
CTTGCTTTAAAAAACCTCCCACACCTCCCCCTGAACCTGAAACATAAAATGAATGCAATTGTTGTTGTTA
ACTTGTTTATTGCAGCTTATAATGGTTACAAATAAAGCAATAGCATCACAAATTTCACAAATAAAGCATT
TTTTTCACTGCATTCTAGTTGTGGTTTGTCCAAACTCATCAATGTATCTTATCATGTCTGGATCCGTACC
GAGCTCGCGTAATCATGTCATAGCTGTTTCCTGTGTGAAATTGTTATCCGCTCACAATTCCACACAACAT
ACGAGCCGGAAGCATAAAGTGTAAAGCCTGGGGTGCCTAATGAGTGAGCTAACTACATTAATTGCGTTGC
GCTCACTGCCCGCTTTCCAGTCGGGAAACCTGTCGTGCCAGCTGCATTAATGAATCGGCCAACGCGCGGG
GAGAGGCGGTTTGCGTATTGGGCGCTCTTCCGCTTCCTCGCTCACTGACTCGCTGCGCTCGGTCGTTCGG
CTGCGGCGAGCGGTATCAGCTCACTCAAAGGCGGTAATACGGTTATCCACAGAATCAGGGGATAACGCAG
GAAAGAACATGTGAGCAAAAGGCCAGCAAAAGGCCAGGAACCGTAAAAAGGCCGCGTTGCTGGCGTTTTT
CCATAGGCTCCGCCCCCCTGACGAGCATCACAAAAATCGACGCTCAAGTCAGAGGTGGCGAAACCCGACA
GGACTATAAAGATACCAGGCGTTTCCCCCTGGAAGCTCCCTCGTGCGCTCTCCTGTTCCGACCCTGCCGC
TTACCGGATACCTGTCCGCCTTTCTCCCTTCGGGAAGCGTGGCGCTTTCTCATAGCTCACGCTGTAGGTA
TCTCAGTTCGGTGTAGGTCGTTCGCTCCAAGCTGGGCTGTGTGCACGAACCCCCCGTTCAGCCCGACCGC
TGCGCCTTATCCGGTAACTATCGTCTTGAGTCCAACCCGGTAAGACACGACTTATCGCCACTGGCAGCAG
CCACTGGTAACAGGATTAGCAGAGCGAGGTATGTAGGCGGTGCTACAGAGTTCTTGAAGTGGTGGCCTAA
CTACGGCTACACTAGAAGAACAGTATTTGGTATCTGCGCTCTGCTGAAGCCAGTTACCTTCGGAAAAAGA
GTTGGTAGCTCTTGATCCGGCAAACAAACCACCGCTGGTAGCGGTGGTTTTTTTGTTTGCAAGCAGCAGA
TTACGCGCAGAAAAAAAGGATCTCAAGAAGATCCTTTGATCTTTTCTACGGGGTCTGACGCTCAGTGGAA
CGAAAACTCACGTTAAGGGATTTTGGTCATGAGATTATCAAAAAGGATCTTCACCTAGATCCTTTTAAAT
TAAAAATGAAGTTTTAAATCAATCTAAAGTATATATGAGTAAACTTGGTCTGACAGTTACCAATGCTTAA
TCAGTGAGGCACCTATCTCAGCGATCTGTCTATTTCGTTCATCCATAGTTGCCTGACTCCCCGTCGTGTA
GATAACTACGATACGGGAGGGCTTACCATCTGGCCCCAGTGCTGCAATGATACCGCGAGACCCACGCTCA
CCGGCTCCAGATTTATCAGCAATAAACCAGCCAGCCGGAAGGGCCGAGCGCAGAAGTGGTCCTGCAACTT
TATCCGCCTCCATCCAGTCTATTAATTGTTGCCGGGAAGCTAGAGTAAGTAGTTCGCCAGTTAATAGTTT
GCGCAACGTTGTTGCCATTGCTACAGGCATCGTGGTGTCACGCTCGTCGTTTGGTATGGCTTCATTCAGC
TCCGGTTCCCAACGATCAAGGCGAGTTACATGATCCCCCATGTTGTGCAAAAAAGCGGTTAGCTCCTTCG
GTCCTCCGATCGTTGTCAGAAGTAAGTTGGCCGCAGTGTTATCACTCATGGTTATGGCAGCACTGCATAA
TTCTCTTACTGTCATGCCATCCGTAAGATGCTTTTCTGTGACTGGTGAGTACTCAACCAAGTCATTCTGA
GAATAGTGTATGCGGCGACCGAGTTGCTCTTGCCCGGCGTCAATACGGGATAATACCGCGCCACATAGCA
GAACTTTAAAAGTGCTCATCATTGGAAAACGTTCTTCGGGGCGAAAACTCTCAAGGATCTTACCGCTGTT
GAGATCCAGTTCGATGTAACCCACTCGTGCACCCAACTGATCTTCAGCATCTTTTACTTTCACCAGCGTT
TCTGGGTGAGCAAAAACAGGAAGGCAAAATGCCGCAAAAAAGGGAATAAGGGCGACACGGAAATGTTGAA
TACTCATACTCTTCCTTTTTCAATAAGCGGCCGCGGCCATGCCGGCCACTAGTCTCGAGTTATTATTGAA
GCATTTATCAGGGTTATTGTCTCATGAGCGGATACATATTTGAATGTATTTAGAAAAATAAACAAATAGG
GGTTCCGCGCACATTTCCCCGAAAAGTGCCACCTGACGTCTAAGAAACCATTATTATCATGACATTAACC
TATAAAAATAGGCGTATCACGAGGCCCTTTCGTCTCGCGCGTTTCGGTGATGACGGTGAAAACCTCTGAC
ACATGCAGCTCCCGGAGACGGTCACAGCTTGTCTGTAAGCGGATGCCGGGAGCAGACAAGCCCGTCAGGG
CGCGTCAGCGGGTGTTGGCGGGTGTCGGGGCTGGCTTAACTATGCGGCATCAGAGCAGATTGTACTGAGA
GTGCACCATATGAAGACGTCGCCTCCTCACTACTTCTGGAATAGCTCAGAGGCCGAGGCGGCCTCGGCCT
CTGCATAAATAAAAAAAATTAGTCAGGGCGCCATTCGCCATTCAGGCTGCGCAACTGTTGGGAAGGGCGA
TCGGTGCGGGCCTCTTCGCTATTACGCCAGCTGGCGAAAGGGGGATGTGCTGCAAGGCGATTAAGTTGGG
TAACGCCAGGGTTTTCCCAGTCACGACGTTGTAAAACGACGGCCAGTGCCCGTGTCAAGGA
Features (pLannotate 1.2.2; 18 found; start..end, strand, type, name):
      8..385     -  CDS            UL127: UL127_HCMVA - Protein predicted: Swiss-Prot protein existence level 4. From Human cytomegalovirus (strain AD169) (HHV-5) (Human herpesvirus 5).
    552..931     +  enhancer       CMV enhancer: human cytomegalovirus immediate early enhancer
    932..1135    +  promoter       CMV promoter: human cytomegalovirus (CMV) immediate early promoter
   1271..2097    +  intron         CMV intron A: human cytomegalovirus intron A (Chapman et al., 1991)
   2181..4352    +  CDS            Dlg4: DLG4_RAT - Also known as Dlgh4, Psd95 From Rattus norvegicus (Rat).
   4373..4457    +  CDS            large T antigen (fragment): large T antigen from SV40 (simian virus 40)
   4480..4614    +  polyA_signal   SV40 poly(A) signal: SV40 polyadenylation signal
   4661..4677    -  protein_bind   lac operator: The lac repressor binds to the lac operator to inhibit transcription in E. coli. This inhibition can be relieved by adding lactose or isopropyl-β-D-thiogalactopyranoside (IPTG). lac repressor encoded by lacI
   4685..4715    -  promoter       lac promoter: promoter for the E. coli lac operon
   4763..4855    -  CDS            lacI (fragment): lac repressor; lacI; The lac repressor binds to the lac operator to inhibit transcription in E. coli. This inhibition can be relieved by adding lactose or isopropyl-β-D-thiogalactopyranoside (IPTG).
   5038..5626    -  rep_origin     ori: high-copy-number ColE1/pMB1/pBR322/pUC origin of replication
   5797..6657    -  CDS            AmpR: β-lactamase; bla; confers resistance to ampicillin, carbenicillin, and related antibiotics
   6658..6675    -  promoter       AmpR promoter (fragment): bla
   6711..6799    -  promoter       AmpR promoter (fragment): bla
   6894..6929    +  CDS            rop (fragment): Rop protein, which maintains plasmids at low copy number; rop
   7031..7082    +  misc_feature   bom (fragment): basis of mobility region from pBR322
   7091..7166    -  rep_origin     SV40 ori (fragment): SV40 origin of replication
   7174..7328    -  CDS            lacZα (fragment): LacZα fragment of β-galactosidase; lacZ fragment
