[The description below was written by a language model from this plasmid's Addgene catalogue record and pLannotate feature annotations shown in this document.]
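Description:
PSD-95/GW1 is a mammalian expression plasmid built on the pGW1-CMV backbone that drives production of the postsynaptic scaffold protein PSD-95 (gene DLG4, also called SAP-90), a membrane-associated guanylate kinase (MAGUK). It is propagated in E. coli through a high-copy ColE1/pUC-type origin and selected with ampicillin via the β-lactamase gene. The remaining bacterial elements in the annotated 7,341 nt sequence (lac promoter and operator, and fragments of lacI, lacZα, rop and bom) are backbone remnants with no evident role in expression of the insert. A partial SV40 origin is also annotated, but only as a fragment.

The expression cassette consists of the human cytomegalovirus immediate-early enhancer and promoter followed by CMV intron A, an arrangement that generally boosts transcript processing and expression in transfected mammalian cells. Upstream flanking CMV genomic sequence is picked up by the annotation as a UL127 match. The PSD-95 open reading frame of about 2.2 kb follows the intron and is terminated by an SV40 polyadenylation signal, preceded by a short SV40 large T antigen fragment that is part of that 3' region. No epitope tag or fluorescent reporter is annotated. The catalogue entry lists the insert species as human, whereas the sequence-based annotation finds its best match to rat Dlg4. The two orthologues are highly conserved, and the record does not resolve this discrepancy.

According to the depositor comments, the plasmid serves as a validated antigen construct for the anti-PSD-95 antibody K28/43R. That suggests use in expressing PSD-95 in transfected cells as a positive control for testing antibody specificity.
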