Addgene plasmid #197332: PSD-95/GW1
Purpose: Plasmid expressing an antigen targeting PSD-95 MAGUK
Depositing lab: Morgan Sheng.
Backbone
  Vector backbone: pGW1-CMV
  Vector type: Mammalian Expression
Growth in bacteria
  Bacterial resistance: Ampicillin, 100 μg/mL
  Growth temperature: 37°C
  Growth strain: DH5alpha
  Copy number: Unknown
Gene/Insert
  Gene/Insert name: PSD95
  Species: H. sapiens (human)
  Entrez Gene: DLG4 (a.k.a. MRD62, PSD95, SAP-90, SAP90)
  Cloning method: Unknown
Terms and licenses: Academic/Nonprofit Terms; Industry Terms: Not Available to Industry
Depositor comments: This is a validated antigen plasmid of Anti-PSD-95 [K28/43R].
How to cite: PSD-95/GW1 was a gift from Morgan Sheng (Addgene plasmid # 197332 ; http://n2t.net/addgene:197332 ; RRID:Addgene_197332)
